Addgene plasmid #24557: pFloxin-IRES-eGFP
Depositing lab: Jeremy Reiter. Depositing organization: University of California, San Francisco (UCSF). Publication: Floxin, a resource for genetically engineering mouse ESCs. Singla V, Hunkapiller J, Santos N, Seol AD, Norman AR, Wakenight P, Skarnes WC, Reiter JF. Nat Methods. 2010 Jan . 7(1):50-2. 10.1038/nmeth.1406 PubMed 19966808.
Backbone
  Vector backbone: pBluescript
  Backbone size w/o insert (bp): 4557
  Vector type: Mouse Targeting, Cre/Lox
Growth in bacteria
  Bacterial resistance: Ampicillin, 100 μg/mL
  Growth temperature: 37°C
  Growth strain: Stbl2
  Growth instructions: Stbl2 (Invitrogen) or other RecA- strain 37 degrees in LB media
  Copy number: Low Copy
Gene/Insert
  Gene/Insert name: eGFP
  Species: A. victoria
  Insert size (bp): 717
  Cloning method: Restriction Enzyme; 5′ cloning site EcoRV (destroyed during cloning); 3′ cloning site EcoRV (destroyed during cloning)
  Sequencing primers: 5′ tcggtgcacatgctttacat
Terms and licenses: Academic/Nonprofit Terms; Industry Terms: Not Available to Industry
How to cite: pFloxin-IRES-eGFP was a gift from Jeremy Reiter (Addgene plasmid # 24557 ; http://n2t.net/addgene:24557 ; RRID:Addgene_24557)
