[The description below was written by a language model from this plasmid's Addgene catalogue record and pLannotate feature annotations shown in this document.]
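Description:
pFloxin-IRES-eGFP is a pBluescript-based shuttle plasmid of about 5.3 kb, catalogued as a mouse targeting and Cre/lox vector and associated with the Floxin system for genetically engineering mouse embryonic stem cells. It is propagated in E. coli through a ColE1/pUC-type origin and selected with ampicillin via the β-lactamase gene. The annotated origin is described as high-copy, but the catalogue lists the plasmid as low copy and recommends a RecA-deficient host strain. Remnants of the lac promoter/operator, lacZα, lacI, rop and bom are backbone leftovers and have no evident role in the design.

The payload is a promoterless cassette that begins with a single lox66 site, a right-element mutant of loxP. Half-mutant sites of this kind are generally paired with a complementary mutant lox site in the genome, so that Cre-mediated insertion yields one doubly mutated, poorly recombining site and integration is favoured over excision. The record itself does not describe the genomic partner site. Downstream lie a fragment of the mouse Engrailed 2 splice acceptor, the EMCV IRES, the EGFP coding sequence (a 717 bp insert cloned into a destroyed EcoRV site), an SV40 polyadenylation signal and an FRT site.

Once integrated within a transcribed locus, the splice acceptor should capture the endogenous transcript. The IRES then allows independent translation of EGFP, so fluorescence reports activity of the host gene's promoter, while the poly(A) signal terminates the transcript. The FRT site offers a handle for FLP-mediated manipulation, though its intended use is not stated. A very short hit annotated as chicken β-actin promoter is too small to be functional.
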