Features (pLannotate 1.2.2; 19 found; start..end, strand, type, name):
    532..565     +  protein_bind   lox66: Right element (RE) mutant of loxP (Araki et al., 2010). Cre-mediated recombination occurs in the 8-bp core sequence (GCATACAT). Cre recombinase
    748..833     +  misc_feature   En2 SA (fragment): splice acceptor from the mouse Engrailed 2 gene (Skarnes et al., 1992)
    863..881     -  promoter       chicken β-actin promoter (fragment): contains a 21-bp deletion relative to the standard chicken β-actin promoter
    879..1451    +  misc_feature   IRES: internal ribosome entry site (IRES) of the encephalomyocarditis virus (EMCV)
   1506..2225    +  CDS            EGFP: the original enhanced GFP (Yang et al., 1996) mammalian codon-optimized
   2291..2307    +  misc_feature   MCS (fragment): pBluescript multiple cloning site
   2318..2403    +  CDS            large T antigen (fragment): large T antigen from SV40 (simian virus 40)
   2426..2547    +  polyA_signal   SV40 poly(A) signal: SV40 polyadenylation signal
   2578..2625    +  protein_bind   FRT: FLP-mediated recombination occurs in the 8-bp core sequence TCTAGAAA (Turan and Bode, 2011). FLP recombinase from the Saccharomyces cerevisiae 2μ plasmid
   2673..2689    -  protein_bind   lac operator: The lac repressor binds to the lac operator to inhibit transcription in E. coli. This inhibition can be relieved by adding lactose or isopropyl-β-D-thiogalactopyranoside (IPTG). lac repressor encoded by lacI
   2697..2727    -  promoter       lac promoter: promoter for the E. coli lac operon
   2742..2763    -  protein_bind   CAP binding site: CAP binding activates transcription in the presence of cAMP. E. coli catabolite activator protein
   2776..2868    -  CDS            lacI (fragment): lac repressor; lacI; The lac repressor binds to the lac operator to inhibit transcription in E. coli. This inhibition can be relieved by adding lactose or isopropyl-β-D-thiogalactopyranoside (IPTG).
   3051..3639    -  rep_origin     ori: high-copy-number ColE1/pMB1/pBR322/pUC origin of replication
   3810..4670    -  CDS            AmpR: β-lactamase; bla; confers resistance to ampicillin, carbenicillin, and related antibiotics
   4671..4775    -  promoter       AmpR promoter: bla
   4870..4905    +  CDS            rop (fragment): Rop protein, which maintains plasmids at low copy number; rop
   5007..5106    +  misc_feature   bom (fragment): basis of mobility region from pBR322
   5112..5266    -  CDS            lacZα (fragment): LacZα fragment of β-galactosidase; lacZ fragment
>Addgene plasmid #24557 | pFloxin-IRES-eGFP | depositor full sequence | sequence record 11443 | Author sequence
AAGCTTCCTTCTGCAGGAGCGTACAGAACCCAGGGCCCTGGCACCCGTGCAGACCCTGGCCCACCCCACC
TGGGCGCTCAGTGCCCAAGAGATGTCCACACCTAGGATGTCCCGCGGTGGGTGGGGGGCCCGAGAGACGG
GCAGGCCGGGGGCAGGCCTGGCCATGCGGGGCCGAACCGGGCACTGCCCAGCGTGGGGCGCGGGGGCCAC
GGCGCGCGCCCCCAGCCCCCGGGCCCAGCACCCCAAGGCGGCCAACGCCAAAACTCTCCCTCCTCCTCTT
CCTCAATCTCGCTCTCGCTCTTTTTTTTTTTCGCAAAAGGAGGGGAGAGGGGGTAAAAAAATGCTGCACT
GTGCGGCGAAGCCGGTGAGTGAGCGGCGCGGGGCCAATCAGCGTGCGCCGTTCCGAAAGTTGCCTTTTAT
GGCTCGAGCGGCCGCGGCGGCGCCCTATAAAACCCAGCGGCGCGACGCGCCACCACCGCCGAGACCGCGT
CCGCCCCGCGAGCACAGAGCCTCGCCTTTGCCACCATGGCTATAACTTCGTATAGCATACATTATACGAA
CGGTAGTGATAGGCCTTTTAGCTACATCTGCCAATCCATCTCATTTTCACACACACACACACCACTTTCC
TTCTGGTCAGTGGGCACATGTCCAGCCTCAAGTTTATATCACCACCCCCAATGCCCAACACTTGTATGGC
CTTGGGCGGGTCATCCCCCCCCCCACCCCCAGTATCTGCAACCTCAAGCTAGCTTGGGTGCGTTGGTTGT
GGATAAGTAGCTAGACTCCAGCAACCAGTAACCTCTGCCCTTTCTCCTCCATGACAACCAGGTACCGGTA
GTGACTAATAGCTGATAGAATTCCGCCCCCCCCCCCCCCCCCTCTCCCTCCCCCCCCCCTAACGTTACTG
GCCGAAGCCGCTTGGAATAAGGCCGGTGTGCGTTTGTCTATATGTTATTTTCCACCATATTGCCGTCTTT
TGGCAATGTGAGGGCCCGGAAACCTGGCCCTGTCTTCTTGACGAGCATTCCTAGGGGTCTTTCCCCTCTC
GCCAAAGGAATGCAAGGTCTGTTGAATGTCGTGAAGGAAGCAGTTCCTCTGGAAGCTTCTTGAAGACAAA
CAACGTCTGTAGCGACCCTTTGCAGGCAGCGGAACCCCCCACCTGGCGACAGGTGCCTCTGCGGCCAAAA
GCCACGTGTATAAGATACACCTGCAAAGGCGGCACAACCCCAGTGCCACGTTGTGAGTTGGATAGTTGTG
GAAAGAGTCAAATGGCTCTCCTAAGCGTATTCAACAAGGGGCTGAAGGATGCCCAGAAGGTACCCCATTG
TATGGGATCTGATCTGGGGCCTCGGTGCACATGCTTTACATGTGTTTAGTCGAGGTTAAAAAAACGTCTA
GGCCCCCCGAACCACGGGGACGTGGTTTTCCTTTGAAAAACACGATGATAATAGGATCGCATGCGGCGCG
CCACTAGTGATCTGCTAGCGAAGCTTGCCGCCACCATGGTGAGCAAGGGCGAGGAGCTGTTCACCGGGGT
GGTGCCCATCCTGGTCGAGCTGGACGGCGACGTAAACGGCCACAAGTTCAGCGTGTCCGGCGAGGGCGAG
GGCGATGCCACCTACGGCAAGCTGACCCTGAAGTTCATCTGCACCACCGGCAAGCTGCCCGTGCCCTGGC
CCACCCTCGTGACCACCTTCACCTACGGCGTGCAGTGCTTCAGCCGCTACCCCGACCACATGAAGCAGCA
CGACTTCTTCAAGTCCGCCATGCCCGAAGGCTACGTCCAGGAGCGCACCATCTTCTTCAAGGACGACGGC
AACTACAAGACCCGCGCCGAGGTGAAGTTCGAGGGCGACACCCTGGTGAACCGCATCGAGCTGAAGGGCA
TCGACTTCAAGGAGGACGGCAACATCCTGGGGCACAAGCTGGAGTACAACTACAACAGCCACAACGTCTA
TATCATGGCCGACAAGCAGAAGAACGGCATCAAGGTGAACTTCAAGATCCGCCACAACATCGAGGACGGC
AGCGTGCAGCTCGCCGACCACTACCAGCAGAACACCCCCATCGGCGACGGCCCCGTGCTGCTGCCCGACA
ACCACTACCTGAGCACCCAGTCCGCCCTGAGCAAAGACCCCAACGAGAAGCGCGATCACATGGTCCTGCT
GGAGTTCGTGACCGCCGCCGGGATCACTCTCGGCATGGACGAGCTGTACAAGTAAAGCGGCCGCTCGAGC
GCCATCGCTAGCGGATCCACCACCTACAGCCCAGTGGGGTCGCTCTAGAGCGACCTCGAGGGGGGGCTAG
ATAAGTAATGATCATAATCAGCCATATCACATCTGTAGAGGTTTTACTTGCTTTAAAAAACCTCCCACAC
CTCCCCCTGAACCTGAAACATAAAATGAATGCAATTGTTGTTGTTAACTTGTTTATTGCAGCTTATAATG
GTTACAAATAAAGCAATAGCATCACAAATTTCACAAATAAAGCATTTTTTTCACTGCATTCTAGTTGTGG
TTTGTCCAAACTCATCAATGTATCTTATCATGTCTAGATCCGGGGGTACCGCGTCGAGAAGTTCCTATTC
CGAAGTTCCTATTCTCTAGAAAGTATAGGAACTTCGTCGACGCGAATTCGTAATCATGGTCATAGCTGTT
TCCTGTGTGAAATTGTTATCCGCTCACAATTCCACACAACATACGAGCCGGAAGCATAAAGTGTAAAGCC
TGGGGTGCCTAATGAGTGAGCTAACTCACATTAATTGCGTTGCGCTCACTGCCCGCTTTCCAGTCGGGAA
ACCTGTCGTGCCAGCTGCATTAATGAATCGGCCAACGCGCGGGGAGAGGCGGTTTGCGTATTGGGCGCTC
TTCCGCTTCCTCGCTCACTGACTCGCTGCGCTCGGTCGTTCGGCTGCGGCGAGCGGTATCAGCTCACTCA
AAGGCGGTAATACGGTTATCCACAGAATCAGGGGATAACGCAGGAAAGAACATGTGAGCAAAAGGCCAGC
AAAAGGCCAGGAACCGTAAAAAGGCCGCGTTGCTGGCGTTTTTCCATAGGCTCCGCCCCCCTGACGAGCA
TCACAAAAATCGACGCTCAAGTCAGAGGTGGCGAAACCCGACAGGACTATAAAGATACCAGGCGTTTCCC
CCTGGAAGCTCCCTCGTGCGCTCTCCTGTTCCGACCCTGCCGCTTACCGGATACCTGTCCGCCTTTCTCC
CTTCGGGAAGCGTGGCGCTTTCTCATAGCTCACGCTGTAGGTATCTCAGTTCGGTGTAGGTCGTTCGCTC
CAAGCTGGGCTGTGTGCACGAACCCCCCGTTCAGCCCGACCGCTGCGCCTTATCCGGTAACTATCGTCTT
GAGTCCAACCCGGTAAGACACGACTTATCGCCACTGGCAGCAGCCACTGGTAACAGGATTAGCAGAGCGA
GGTATGTAGGCGGTGCTACAGAGTTCTTGAAGTGGTGGCCTAACTACGGCTACACTAGAAGGACAGTATT
TGGTATCTGCGCTCTGCTGAAGCCAGTTACCTTCGGAAAAAGAGTTGGTAGCTCTTGATCCGGCAAACAA
ACCACCGCTGGTAGCGGTGGTTTTTTTGTTTGCAAGCAGCAGATTACGCGCAGAAAAAAAGGATCTCAAG
AAGATCCTTTGATCTTTTCTACGGGGTCTGACGCTCAGTGGAACGAAAACTCACGTTAAGGGATTTTGGT
CATGAGATTATCAAAAAGGATCTTCACCTAGATCCTTTTAAATTAAAAATGAAGTTTTAAATCAATCTAA
AGTATATATGAGTAAACTTGGTCTGACAGTTACCAATGCTTAATCAGTGAGGCACCTATCTCAGCGATCT
GTCTATTTCGTTCATCCATAGTTGCCTGACTCCCCGTCGTGTAGATAACTACGATACGGGAGGGCTTACC
ATCTGGCCCCAGTGCTGCAATGATACCGCGAGACCCACGCTCACCGGCTCCAGATTTATCAGCAATAAAC
CAGCCAGCCGGAAGGGCCGAGCGCAGAAGTGGTCCTGCAACTTTATCCGCCTCCATCCAGTCTATTAATT
GTTGCCGGGAAGCTAGAGTAAGTAGTTCGCCAGTTAATAGTTTGCGCAACGTTGTTGCCATTGCTACAGG
CATCGTGGTGTCACGCTCGTCGTTTGGTATGGCTTCATTCAGCTCCGGTTCCCAACGATCAAGGCGAGTT
ACATGATCCCCCATGTTGTGCAAAAAAGCGGTTAGCTCCTTCGGTCCTCCGATCGTTGTCAGAAGTAAGT
TGGCCGCAGTGTTATCACTCATGGTTATGGCAGCACTGCATAATTCTCTTACTGTCATGCCATCCGTAAG
ATGCTTTTCTGTGACTGGTGAGTACTCAACCAAGTCATTCTGAGAATAGTGTATGCGGCGACCGAGTTGC
TCTTGCCCGGCGTCAATACGGGATAATACCGCGCCACATAGCAGAACTTTAAAAGTGCTCATCATTGGAA
AACGTTCTTCGGGGCGAAAACTCTCAAGGATCTTACCGCTGTTGAGATCCAGTTCGATGTAACCCACTCG
TGCACCCAACTGATCTTCAGCATCTTTTACTTTCACCAGCGTTTCTGGGTGAGCAAAAACAGGAAGGCAA
AATGCCGCAAAAAAGGGAATAAGGGCGACACGGAAATGTTGAATACTCATACTCTTCCTTTTTCAATATT
ATTGAAGCATTTATCAGGGTTATTGTCTCATGAGCGGATACATATTTGAATGTATTTAGAAAAATAAACA
AATAGGGGTTCCGCGCACATTTCCCCGAAAAGTGCCACCTGACGTCTAAGAAACCATTATTATCATGACA
TTAACCTATAAAAATAGGCGTATCACGAGGCCCTTTCGTCTCGCGCGTTTCGGTGATGACGGTGAAAACC
TCTGACACATGCAGCTCCCGGAGACGGTCACAGCTTGTCTGTAAGCGGATGCCGGGAGCAGACAAGCCCG
TCAGGGCGCGTCAGCGGGTGTTGGCGGGTGTCGGGGCTGGCTTAACTATGCGGCATCAGAGCAGATTGTA
CTGAGAGTGCACCATATGCGGTGTGAAATACCGCACAGATGCGTAAGGAGAAAATACCGCATCAGGCGCC
ATTCGCCATTCAGGCTGCGCAACTGTTGGGAAGGGCGATCGGTGCGGGCCTCTTCGCTATTACGCCAGCT
GGCGAAAGGGGGATGTGCTGCAAGGCGATTAAGTTGGGTAACGCCAGGGTTTTCCCAGTCACGACGTTGT
AAAACGACGGCCAGTGCCAAGCTT
