>Addgene plasmid #24557 | pFloxin-IRES-eGFP | addgene partial sequence | sequence record 30502 | 24557 with lac_promoter
ATGATTACGAATTCGCGTCGACGAAGTTCCTATACTTTCTAGAGAATAGGAACTTCGGAATAGGAACTTC
TCGACGCGGTACCCCCGGATCTAGACATGATAAGATACATTGATGAGTTTGGACAAACCACAACTAGAAT
GCAGTGAAAAAAATGCTTTATTTGTGAAATTTGTGATGCTATTGCTTTATTTGTAACCATTATAAGCTGC
AATAAACAAGTTAACAACAACAATTGCATTCATTTTATGTTTCAGGTTCAGGGGGAGGTGTGGGAGGTTT
TTTAAAGCAAGTAAAACCTCTACAGATGTGATATGGCTGATTATGATCATTACTTATCTAGCCCCCCCTC
GAGGTCGCTCTAGAGCGACCCCACTGGGCTGTAGGTGGTGGATCCGCTAGCGATGGCCTCGAGCGGCCGC
TTTACTTGTACAGCTCGTCCATGCCGAGAGTGATCCCGGCGGCGGTCACGAACTCCAGCAGGACCATGTG
ATCGCGCTTCTCGTTGGGGTCTTTGCTCAGGGCGGACTGGGTGCTCAGGTAGTGGTTGTCGGGCAGCAGC
ACGGGGCCGTCGCCGATGGGGGTGTTCTGCTGGTAGTGGTCGGCGAGCTGCACGCTGCCGTCCTCGATGT
TGTGGCGGATCTTGAAGTTCACCTTGATGCCGTTCTTCTGCTTGTCGGCCATGATATAGACGTTGTGGCT
GTTGTAGTTGTACTCCAGCTTGTGCCCCAGGATGTTGCCGTCCTCCTTGAAGT
